Addgene plasmid #238694: RAD21-HaloTag Vector
Purpose: Express RAD21-HaloTag Fusion Protein in Mammalian Cells under a CMV promoter
Depositing lab: Promega Corporation.
Backbone
  Vector backbone: pFC221K HaloTag(R) CMV-Blast BiBRET Vector
  Vector type: Mammalian Expression
  Selectable markers: Blasticidin
Growth in bacteria
  Bacterial resistance: Kanamycin, 50 μg/mL
  Growth temperature: 37°C
  Growth strain: DH5alpha
  Copy number: High Copy
Gene/Insert
  Gene/Insert name: RAD21
  Species: H. sapiens (human)
  Mutation: None
  Entrez Gene: RAD21 (a.k.a. CDLS4, HR21, HRAD21, MCD1, MGS, NXP1, SCC1, hHR21)
  Promoter: CMV
  Tag / fusion protein: HaloTag (R) (C terminal on backbone)
  Cloning method: Other
Terms and licenses: Academic/Nonprofit Terms; Industry Terms
How to cite: RAD21-HaloTag Vector was a gift from Promega Corporation (Addgene plasmid # 238694 ; http://n2t.net/addgene:238694 ; RRID:Addgene_238694)
