[The description below was written by a language model from this plasmid's Addgene catalogue record and pLannotate feature annotations shown in this document.]
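Description:
RAD21-HaloTag Vector is a 7.2 kb mammalian expression plasmid built on the pFC221K HaloTag CMV-Blast BiBRET backbone and designed to produce human RAD21 fused at its C terminus to HaloTag. RAD21 (also known as SCC1 or MCD1) is a core subunit of the cohesin complex, and the insert is recorded as carrying no mutations. Transcription is driven by the human cytomegalovirus immediate-early enhancer and promoter, followed by a chimeric β-globin/immunoglobulin intron that generally improves mRNA processing and expression. A T7 promoter sits just upstream of the coding sequence and could support in vitro transcription. The RAD21 open reading frame is joined through a linker containing a TEV protease recognition site to HaloTag, a modified bacterial dehalogenase that bonds covalently to chloroalkane ligands, and the transcript ends at an SV40 polyadenylation signal. The TEV site would allow RAD21 to be released from the tag after capture.

For propagation in E. coli, the plasmid carries a kanamycin resistance gene (neo/nptII) under the synthetic bacterial EM7 promoter, with a single annotated loxP site immediately upstream. The feature table annotates a p15A origin along with short RSF-origin and bom fragments, although the catalogue lists the plasmid as high copy. Selection in mammalian cells comes from a separate, oppositely oriented cassette in which the SV40 enhancer/early promoter drives blasticidin S deaminase, terminated by a synthetic poly(A) signal, allowing enrichment or stable line generation. HaloTag fusions of this kind are typically used for fluorescent ligand labelling and imaging, pull-down, or as the energy acceptor in bioluminescence resonance energy transfer assays, as the backbone name suggests. The record itself states only mammalian expression of the fusion as the purpose.
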