Features (pLannotate 1.2.2; 21 found; start..end, strand, type, name):
      3..84      -  polyA_signal   SV40 poly(A) signal: SV40 polyadenylation signal
    107..190     -  CDS            large T antigen (fragment): large T antigen from SV40 (simian virus 40)
    255..620     +  enhancer       CMV enhancer: human cytomegalovirus immediate early enhancer
    622..821     +  promoter       CMV promoter: human cytomegalovirus (CMV) immediate early promoter
    960..1092    +  intron         chimeric intron: chimera between introns from human β-globin and immunoglobulin heavy chain genes
   1136..1154    +  promoter       T7 promoter: promoter for bacteriophage T7 RNA polymerase
   1168..3060    +  CDS            RAD21: RAD21_HUMAN - Also known as HR21 From Homo sapiens (Human).
   3082..3102    +  CDS            TEV site: tobacco etch virus (TEV) protease recognition and cleavage site
   3118..4001    +  CDS            HaloTag® (fragment): modified bacterial dehalogenase that forms covalent bonds with chloroalkane derivatives
   4012..4040    +  misc_feature   MCS (fragment): pUC18/19 multiple cloning site
   4089..4210    -  polyA_signal   SV40 poly(A) signal: SV40 polyadenylation signal
   4233..4301    -  CDS            large T antigen (fragment): large T antigen from SV40 (simian virus 40)
   4325..4358    +  protein_bind   loxP: Cre-mediated recombination occurs in the 8-bp core sequence (GCATACAT). Cre recombinase
   4368..4415    +  promoter       EM7 promoter: synthetic bacterial promoter&nbsp
   4447..5238    +  CDS            neo: KKA2_KLEPN - Also known as kan, nptII. Experimental evidence at protein level: Swiss-Prot protein existence level 1. Resistance to kanamycin, neomycin, paromomycin, ribostamycin, butirosin and gentamicin B. From Klebsiella pneumoniae.
   5458..6003    +  rep_origin     p15A ori: Plasmids containing the medium-copy-number p15A origin of replication can be propagated in E. coli cells that contain a second plasmid with the ColE1 origin.
   6091..6146    +  rep_origin     RSF ori (fragment): Plasmids containing the RSF 1030 origin of replication can be propagated in E. coli cells that contain additional plasmids with compatible origins.
   6245..6271    -  misc_feature   bom (fragment): basis of mobility region from pBR322
   6287..6335    -  polyA_signal   poly(A) signal: synthetic polyadenylation signal
   6359..6757    -  CDS            BSD: blasticidin S deaminase; Aspergillus terreus BSD; confers resistance to blasticidin
   6788..7145    -  promoter       SV40 promoter: SV40 enhancer and early promoter
>Addgene plasmid #238694 | RAD21-HaloTag Vector | addgene full sequence | sequence record 479890 | Addgene NGS Result
CGGCAGTGAAAAAAATGCTTTATTTGTGAAATTTGTGATGCTATTGCTTTATTTGTAACCATTATAAGCT
GCAATAAACAAGTTAACAACAACAATTGCATTCATTTTATGTTTCAGGTTCAGGGGGAGGTGTGGGAGGT
TTTTTAAAGCAAGTAAAACCTCTACAAATGTGGTATGGCTGATTATGATCCGCGGCCGCAATACGTCGAC
GTTATCAGCTGACTTCGTACGAGAGCCTAGGATTATGGCGCGCCACTAGTTATTAATAGTAATCAATTAC
GGGGTCATTAGTTCATAGCCCATATATGGAGTTCCGCGTTACATAACTTACGGTAAATGGCCCGCCTGGC
TGACCGCCCAACGACCCCCGCCCATTGACGTCAATAATGACGTATGTTCCCATAGTAACGCCAATAGGGA
CTTTCCATTGACGTCAATGGGTGGAGTATTTACGGTAAACTGCCCACTTGGCAGTACATCAAGTGTATCA
TATGCCAAGTCCGCCCCCTATTGACGTCAATGACGGTAAATGGCCCGCCTGGCATTATGCCCAGTACATG
ACCTTACGGGACTTTCCTACTTGGCAGTACATCTACGTATTAGTCATCGCTATTACCATGGTGATGCGGT
TTTGGCAGTACACCAATGGGCGTGGATAGCGGTTTGACTCACGGGGATTTCCAAGTCTCCACCCCATTGA
CGTCAATGGGAGTTTGTTTTGGCACCAAAATCAACGGGACTTTCCAAAATGTCGTAATAACCCCGCCCCG
TTGACGCAAATGGGCGGTAGGCGTGTACGGTGGGAGGTCTATATAAGCAGAGCTGGTTTAGTGAACCGTC
AGATCACTAGAAGCTTTATTGCGGTAGTTTATCACAGTTAAATTGCTAACGCAGTCAGTGCTTCTGACAC
AACAGTCTCGAACTTAAGCTGCAGAAGTTGGTCGTGAGGCACTGGGCAGGTAAGTATCAAGGTTACAAGA
CAGGTTTAAGGAGACCAATAGAAACTGGGCTTGTCGAGACAGAGAAGACTCTTGCGTTTCTGATAGGCAC
CTATTGGTCTTACTGACATCCACTTTGCCTTTCTCTCCACAGGTGTCCACTCCCAGTTCAATTACAGCTC
TTAAGGCTAGAGTATTAATACGACTCACTATAGGGCTAGCGATCGCCATGTTCTACGCACATTTTGTTCT
CAGTAAAAGAGGGCCTCTGGCCAAAATTTGGCTAGCGGCCCATTGGGATAAGAAGCTAACCAAAGCCCAT
GTGTTCGAGTGTAATTTAGAGAGCAGCGTGGAGAGTATCATCTCACCAAAGGTGAAAATGGCATTACGGA
CATCAGGACATCTCTTACTGGGAGTAGTTCGAATCTATCACAGGAAAGCCAAATACCTTCTTGCAGACTG
TAATGAAGCATTCATTAAGATAAAGATGGCTTTTCGGCCAGGTGTGGTTGACCTGCCTGAGGAAAATCGG
GAAGCAGCTTATAATGCCATTACTTTACCTGAAGAATTTCATGACTTTGATCAGCCACTGCCTGACTTAG
ATGACATCGATGTGGCCCAGCAGTTCAGCTTGAATCAGAGTAGAGTGGAAGAGATAACCATGAGAGAAGA
AGTTGGGAACATCAGTATTTTACAAGAAAATGATTTTGGTGATTTTGGAATGGATGATCGTGAGATAATG
AGAGAAGGCAGTGCTTTTGAGGATGACGACATGTTAGTAAGCACTACTACTTCTAACCTCCTATTAGAGT
CTGAACAGAGCACCAGCAATCTGAATGAGAAAATTAACCATTTAGAATATGAAGATCAATATAAGGATGA
TAATTTTGGAGAAGGAAATGATGGTGGAATATTAGATGACAAACTTATTAGTAATAATGATGGCGGTATC
TTTGATGATCCCCCTGCCCTCTCTGAGGCAGGGGTGATGTTGCCAGAGCAGCCTGCACATGACGATATGG
ATGAGGATGATAATGTATCAATGGGTGGGCCTGATAGTCCTGATTCAGTGGATCCCGTTGAACCAATGCC
AACCATGACTGATCAAACAACACTTGTTCCAAATGAGGAAGAAGCATTTGCATTGGAGCCTATTGATATA
ACTGTTAAAGAAACAAAAGCCAAGAGGAAGAGGAAGCTAATTGTTGACAGTGTCAAAGAGTTGGATAGCA
AGACAATTAGAGCCCAACTTAGTGATTATTCAGATATTGTTACTACTTTGGATCTGGCACCGCCCACCAA
GAAATTGATGATGTGGAAAGAGACAGGAGGAGTAGAAAAACTGTTTTCTTTACCTGCTCAGCCTTTGTGG
AATAACAGACTACTGAAGCTCTTTACACGCTGTCTTACACCGCTTGTACCAGAAGACCTTAGAAAAAGGA
GGAAAGGAGGAGAGGCAGATAATTTGGATGAATTCCTCAAAGAATTTGAAAATCCAGAGGTTCCTAGAGA
GGACCAGCAACAGCAGCATCAGCAGCGTGATGTTATCGATGAGCCCATTATTGAAGAGCCAAGCCGCCTC
CAGGAGTCAGTGATGGAGGCCAGCAGAACAAACATAGATGAGTCAGCTATGCCTCCACCACCACCTCAGG
GAGTTAAGCGAAAAGCTGGACAAATTGACCCAGAGCCTGTGATGCCTCCTCAGCAGGTAGAGCAGATGGA
AATACCACCTGTAGAGCTTCCCCCAGAAGAACCTCCAAATATCTGTCAGCTAATACCAGAGTTAGAACTT
CTGCCAGAAAAAGAGAAGGAGAAAGAGAAGGAAAAAGAAGATGATGAAGAGGAAGAGGATGAAGATGCAT
CAGGGGGCGATCAAGATCAGGAAGAAAGAAGATGGAACAAAAGGACTCAGCAGATGCTTCATGGTCTTCA
GCGTGCTCTTGCTAAAACTGGAGCTGAATCTATCAGTTTGCTTGAGTTATGTCGAAATACGAACAGAAAA
CAAGCTGCCGCAAAGTTCTACAGCTTCTTGGTTCTTAAAAAGCAGCAAGCTATTGAGCTGACACAGGAAG
AACCGTACAGTGACATCATCGCAACACCTGGACCAAGGTTCCATATTATAGTTTCTCTCGAGCCAACCAC
TGAGGATCTGTACTTTCAGAGCGATAACGATGGATCCGAAATCGGTACTGGCTTTCCATTCGACCCCCAT
TATGTGGAAGTCCTGGGCGAGCGCATGCACTACGTCGATGTTGGTCCGCGCGATGGCACCCCTGTGCTGT
TCCTGCACGGTAACCCGACCTCCTCCTACGTGTGGCGCAACATCATCCCGCATGTTGCACCGACCCATCG
CTGCATTGCTCCAGACCTGATCGGTATGGGCAAATCCGACAAACCAGACCTGGGTTATTTCTTCGACGAC
CACGTCCGCTTCATGGATGCCTTCATCGAAGCCCTGGGTCTGGAAGAGGTCGTCCTGGTCATTCACGACT
GGGGCTCCGCTCTGGGTTTCCACTGGGCCAAGCGCAATCCAGAGCGCGTCAAAGGTATTGCATTTATGGA
GTTCATCCGCCCTATCCCGACCTGGGACGAATGGCCAGAATTTGCCCGCGAGACCTTCCAGGCCTTCCGC
ACCACCGACGTCGGCCGCAAGCTGATCATCGATCAGAACGTTTTTATCGAGGGTACGCTGCCGATGGGTG
TCGTCCGCCCGCTGACTGAAGTCGAGATGGACCATTACCGCGAGCCGTTCCTGAATCCTGTTGACCGCGA
GCCACTGTGGCGCTTCCCAAACGAGCTGCCAATCGCCGGTGAGCCAGCGAACATCGTCGCGCTGGTCGAA
GAATACATGGACTGGCTGCACCAGTCCCCTGTCCCGAAGCTGCTGTTCTGGGGCACCCCAGGCGTTCTGA
TCCCACCGGCCGAAGCCGCTCGCCTGGCCAAAAGCCTGCCTAACTGCAAGGCTGTGGACATCGGCCCGGG
TCTGAATCTGCTGCAAGAAGACAACCCGGACCTGATCGGCAGCGAGATCGCGCGCTGGCTGTCTACTCTG
GAGATTTCCGGTTAATAGAATTCTAGAGTCGACCTGCAGGCATGCAAGCTGATTTGGCTGCTGCCACCGC
TGAGCAAGGCCGCTTCGAGCAGACATGATAAGATACATTGATGAGTTTGGACAAACCACAACTAGAATGC
AGTGAAAAAAATGCTTTATTTGTGAAATTTGTGATGCTATTGCTTTATTTGTAACCATTATAAGCTGCAA
TAAACAAGTTAACAACAACAATTGCATTCATTTTATGTTTCAGGTTCAGGGGGAGATGTGGGAGGTTTTT
TTAAGCAAGTAAAACCTCTACAAATGTGGTAAAATCTTAATTAAGAATTCTAATATAACTTCGTATAGCA
TACATTATACGAAGTTATGGATCCACTGTTGACAATTAATCATCGGCATAGTATATCGGCATAGTATAAT
ACGACAAGGTGAGGAACTAAACCCAGGAGGCAGATCATGATTGAACAAGATGGATTGCACGCAGGTTCTC
CGGCCGCTTGGGTGGAGAGGCTATTCGGCTATGACTGGGCACAACAGACAATCGGCTGCTCTGATGCCGC
CGTGTTCCGGCTGTCAGCGCAGGGGCGCCCGGTTCTTTTTGTCAAGACCGACCTGTCCGGTGCCCTGAAT
GAACTGCAGGACGAGGCAGCGCGGCTATCGTGGCTGGCCACGACGGGCGTTCCTTGCGCAGCTGTGCTCG
ACGTTGTCACTGAAGCGGGAAGGGACTGGCTGCTATTGGGCGAAGTGCCGGGGCAGGATCTCCTGTCATC
TCACCTTGCTCCTGCCGAGAAAGTATCCATCATGGCTGATGCAATGCGGCGGCTGCATACGCTTGATCCG
GCTACCTGCCCATTCGACCACCAAGCGAAACATCGCATCGAGCGAGCACGTACTCGGATGGAAGCCGGTC
TTGTCGATCAGGATGATCTGGACGAAGAGCATCAGGGGCTCGCGCCAGCCGAACTGTTCGCCAGGCTCAA
GGCGCGCATGCCCGACGGCGAGGATCTCGTCGTGACCCATGGCGATGCCTGCTTGCCGAATATCATGGTG
GAAAATGGCCGCTTTTCTGGATTCATCGACTGTGGCCGGCTGGGTGTGGCGGACCGCTATCAGGACATAG
CGTTGGCTACCCGTGATATTGCTGAAGAGCTTGGCGGCGAATGGGCTGACCGCTTCCTCGTGCTTTACGG
TATCGCCGCTCCCGATTCGCAGCGCATCGCCTTCTATCGCCTTCTTGACGAGTTCTTCTGATTCGAAATG
ACCGACCAAGCGACGCCCAACCGGTATCAGCTCACTCAAAGGCGGTAATACGGTTATCCACAGAATCAGG
GGATAACGCAGGAAAGAACATGTCAAACATGAGAATTACAACTTATATCGTATGGGGCTGACTTCAGGTG
CTACATTTGAAGAGATAAATTGCACTGAAATCTAGAAATATTTTATCTGATTAATAAGATGATCTTCTTG
AGATCGTTTTGGTCTGCGCGTAATCTCTTGCTCTGAAAACGAAAAAACCGCCTTGCAGGGCGGTTTTTCG
AAGGTTCTCTGAGCTACCAACTCTTTGAACCGAGGTAACTGGCTTGGAGGAGCGCAGTCACCAAAACTTG
TCCTTTCAGTTTAGCCTTAACCGGCGCATGACTTCAAGACTAACTCCTCTAAATCAATTACCAGTGGCTG
CTGCCAGTGGTGCTTTTGCATGTCTTTCCGGGTTGGACTCAAGACGATAGTTACCGGATAAGGCGCAGCG
GTCGGACTGAACGGGGGGTTCGTGCATACAGTCCAGCTTGGAGCGAACTGCCTACCCGGAACTGAGTGTC
AGGCGTGGAATGAGACAAACGCGGCCATAACAGCGGAATGACACCGGTAAACCGAAAGGCAGGAACAGGA
GAGCGCACGAGGGAGCCGCCAGGGGGAAACGCCTGGTATCTTTATAGTCCTGTCGGGTTTCGCCACCACT
GATTTGAGCGTCAGATTTCGTGATGCTTGTCAGGGGGGCGGAGCCTATGGAAAAACGGCTTTGCCGCGGC
CCTCTCACTTCCCTGTTAAGTATCTTCCTGGCATCTTCCAGGAAATCTCCGCCCCGTTCGTAAGCCATTT
CCGCTCGCCGCAGTCGAACGACCGAGCGTAGCGAGTCAGTGAGCGAGGAAGCGGAATATATCCTGTATCA
CATATTCTGCTGACGCACCGGTGCAGCCTTTTTTCTCCTGCCACATGAAGCACTTCACTGACACCCTCAT
CAGTGCCAACATAGTAAGCCAGTATACACTCCGCTAGCGCTGATGTCCGGAATCGTCACACAAAAAACCA
ACACACAGATGTAATGAAAATAAAGATATTTTATTGCGGCCATCGTGATGGCTAGAGTTTAGCCCTCCCA
CACATAACCAGAGGGCAGCAATTCACGAATCCCAACTGCCGTCGGCTGTCCATCACTGTCCTTCACTATG
GCTTTGATCCCAGGATGCAGATCGAGAAGCACCTGTCGGCACCGTCCGCAGGGGCTCAAGATGCCCCTGT
TCTCATTTCCGATCGCGACGATACAAGTCAGGTTGCCAGCTGCCGCAGCAGCAGCAGTGCCCAGCACCAC
GAGTTCTGCACAAGGTCCCCCAGTAAAATGATATACATTGACACCAGTGAAGATGCGGCCGTCGCTAGAG
AGAGCTGCGCTGGCGACGCTGTAGTCTTCAGAGATGGGGATGCTGTTGATTGTAGCCGTTGCTCTTTCAA
TGAGGGTGGATTCTTCTTGAGACAAAGGCTTGGCCATGGTGGCGCTAGTGTCAGAAGAATCGAGCTTTTT
GCAAAAGCCTAGGCCTCCAAAAAAGCCTCCTCACTACTTCTGGAATAGCTCAGAGGCCGAGGCGGCCTCG
GCCTCTGCATAAATAAAAAAAATTAGTCAGCCATGGGGCGGAGAATGGGCGGAACTGGGCGGAGTTAGGG
GCGGGATGGGCGGAGTTAGGGGCGGGACTATGGTTGCTGACTAATTGAGATGCATGCTTTGCATACTTCT
GCCTGCTGGGGAGCCTGGGGACTTTCCACACCTGGTTGCTGACTAATTGAGATGCATGCTTTGCATACTT
CTGCCTGCTGGGGAGCCTGGGGACTTTCCACACCCTAACTGACACACATTCCACAGCTGGTTCTTTCCGC
CTCAGAAGGTACCTAACCAAGTTCCTCTTTCAGAGGTTATTTCAGGCCATGGTGCTGCGCAAGACGCGTT
AATTAAGACGT
